Addgene plasmid #239478: pMD18T-At7SL-HV5
Purpose: Encodes a gRNA expression cassette driven by the At7SL promoter.
Depositing lab: Jian-Kang Zhu. Depositing organization: Southern University of Science and Technology. Publication: Versatile molecular tools enabling customizable DNA methylation editing in Arabidopsis. He L, Yao Y, You Y, Wei X, Ma Y, Yuan W, Lang Z, Zhu JK. Nat Commun. 2025 Dec 6. doi: 10.1038/s41467-025-66933-z. PubMed 41353342.
Backbone
  Vector backbone: pMD18T
  Vector type: Plant Expression, CRISPR
Growth in bacteria
  Bacterial resistance: Ampicillin, 100 μg/mL
  Growth temperature: 37°C
  Growth strain: DH5alpha
  Copy number: High Copy
Gene/Insert
  Gene/Insert name: 7SL-gRNA
  gRNA/shRNA sequence: Empty
  Species: A. thaliana (mustard weed)
Terms and licenses: Academic/Nonprofit Terms; Industry Terms: Not Available to Industry
How to cite: pMD18T-At7SL-HV5 was a gift from Jian-Kang Zhu (Addgene plasmid # 239478 ; http://n2t.net/addgene:239478 ; RRID:Addgene_239478)
