[The description below was written by a language model from this plasmid's Addgene catalogue record and pLannotate feature annotations shown in this document.]
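Description:
pMD18T-At7SL-HV5 is a small (about 3.2 kb) cloning plasmid built on the pMD18T backbone, a pUC-type T-vector, that carries a guide RNA expression cassette intended for CRISPR applications in plants. It is maintained in E. coli through a high-copy ColE1/pUC-type origin of replication and selected with ampicillin via the β-lactamase gene and its native promoter. Remnants typical of this backbone family are also annotated, including the lac promoter, lac operator and CAP binding site, a truncated lacZα fragment interrupted by the insert, and short fragments of lacI, rop and the bom region. None of these has a role in the plant payload.

The insert, listed as 7SL-gRNA from Arabidopsis thaliana, is described as a gRNA cassette driven by the At7SL promoter, the promoter of a small RNA gene of the kind generally transcribed by RNA polymerase III and therefore suited to producing guide transcripts. The automated annotation does not mark the promoter itself, but it identifies a complete Streptococcus pyogenes Cas9 gRNA scaffold followed closely by a second, partial scaffold-like segment. What this additional segment and the "HV5" designation represent is not stated in the record. The spacer is recorded as empty, so the plasmid serves as a template or module into which a chosen targeting sequence is introduced.

Because the plasmid has no plant selection marker, T-DNA borders or Cas protein, it is most likely an intermediate from which the gRNA unit is transferred into a plant transformation vector. The associated publication concerns customizable DNA methylation editing tools in Arabidopsis.
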