Features (pLannotate 1.2.2; 12 found; start..end, strand, type, name):
    137..236     +  misc_feature   bom (fragment): basis of mobility region from pBR322
    242..396     -  CDS            lacZα (fragment): LacZα fragment of β-galactosidase; lacZ fragment
    772..847     +  misc_RNA       gRNA scaffold: guide RNA scaffold for the Streptococcus pyogenes CRISPR/Cas9 system
    854..896     +  misc_RNA       gRNA scaffold (fragment): guide RNA scaffold for the Streptococcus pyogenes CRISPR/Cas9 system
    988..1004    -  protein_bind   lac operator: The lac repressor binds to the lac operator to inhibit transcription in E. coli. This inhibition can be relieved by adding lactose or isopropyl-β-D-thiogalactopyranoside (IPTG). lac repressor encoded by lacI
   1012..1042    -  promoter       lac promoter: promoter for the E. coli lac operon
   1057..1078    -  protein_bind   CAP binding site: CAP binding activates transcription in the presence of cAMP. E. coli catabolite activator protein
   1091..1183    -  CDS            lacI (fragment): lac repressor; lacI; The lac repressor binds to the lac operator to inhibit transcription in E. coli. This inhibition can be relieved by adding lactose or isopropyl-β-D-thiogalactopyranoside (IPTG).
   1366..1954    -  rep_origin     ori: high-copy-number ColE1/pMB1/pBR322/pUC origin of replication
   2125..2985    -  CDS            AmpR: β-lactamase; bla; confers resistance to ampicillin, carbenicillin, and related antibiotics
   2986..3090    -  promoter       AmpR promoter: bla
   3185..35      +  CDS            rop (fragment) (across the origin): Rop protein, which maintains plasmids at low copy number; rop
>Addgene plasmid #239478 | pMD18T-At7SL-HV5 | addgene full sequence | sequence record 486346 | Addgene NGS Result
TCGCGCGTTTCGGTGATGACGGTGAAAACCTCTGACACATGCAGCTCCCGGAGACGGTCACAGCTTGTCT
GTAAGCGGATGCCGGGAGCAGACAAGCCCGTCAGGGCGCGTCAGCGGGTGTTGGCGGGTGTCGGGGCTGG
CTTAACTATGCGGCATCAGAGCAGATTGTACTGAGAGTGCACCATATGCGGTGTGAAATACCGCACAGAT
GCGTAAGGAGAAAATACCGCATCAGGCGCCATTCGCCATTCAGGCTGCGCAACTGTTGGGAAGGGCGATC
GGTGCGGGCCTCTTCGCTATTACGCCAGCTGGCGAAAGGGGGATGTGCTGCAAGGCGATTAAGTTGGGTA
ACGCCAGGGTTTTCCCAGTCACGACGTTGTAAAACGACGGCCAGTGCCGGTCTCCCTGATGCTGGTAAAT
TGGCAAGGATTTTACATGAATGTTGTTACCAGAAAGTAAATAAATGTTCAATCTCTGATGTTCTCAAGTA
AGTGAGTCTTATTGGGAATAATTTAAACTCATGTTCTTCTTGCATTTGATTTCTTTGCCACTCTCTTCTT
CTATCTCAAATCTGTCTATACTATCTCACTACTGGGCTTTTTATTAGTCTACAATGGGACTCAAAATAAG
GCTTTGGCCAACATCAAAAAGATAAGTCACAAACCAAAACTAAATTCAGAGTCTTTTCTCCCACATCGGT
CACTGTACTCATTTTGTGTTTGTTTATATATTACACGAACCGATCTTTGTTACGGGTCTTCGAGAAGACC
TGTTTTAGAGCTAGAAATAGCAAGTTAAAATAAGGCTAGTCCGTTATCAACTTGAAAAAGTGGCACCGAG
TCGGTGCTTTTTTGTTTTAGAGCTAGAAATAGCAAGTTAAAATAAGGCTAGTCCGTAGCGCGTGCGCCAA
TTCTGCAGACAAATGGCACTGCGAGACCTACCGAGCTCGAATTCGTAATCATGGTCATAGCTGTTTCCTG
TGTGAAATTGTTATCCGCTCACAATTCCACACAACATACGAGCCGGAAGCATAAAGTGTAAAGCCTGGGG
TGCCTAATGAGTGAGCTAACTCACATTAATTGCGTTGCGCTCACTGCCCGCTTTCCAGTCGGGAAACCTG
TCGTGCCAGCTGCATTAATGAATCGGCCAACGCGCGGGGAGAGGCGGTTTGCGTATTGGGCGCTCTTCCG
CTTCCTCGCTCACTGACTCGCTGCGCTCGGTCGTTCGGCTGCGGCGAGCGGTATCAGCTCACTCAAAGGC
GGTAATACGGTTATCCACAGAATCAGGGGATAACGCAGGAAAGAACATGTGAGCAAAAGGCCAGCAAAAG
GCCAGGAACCGTAAAAAGGCCGCGTTGCTGGCGTTTTTCCATAGGCTCCGCCCCCCTGACGAGCATCACA
AAAATCGACGCTCAAGTCAGAGGTGGCGAAACCCGACAGGACTATAAAGATACCAGGCGTTTCCCCCTGG
AAGCTCCCTCGTGCGCTCTCCTGTTCCGACCCTGCCGCTTACCGGATACCTGTCCGCCTTTCTCCCTTCG
GGAAGCGTGGCGCTTTCTCATAGCTCACGCTGTAGGTATCTCAGTTCGGTGTAGGTCGTTCGCTCCAAGC
TGGGCTGTGTGCACGAACCCCCCGTTCAGCCCGACCGCTGCGCCTTATCCGGTAACTATCGTCTTGAGTC
CAACCCGGTAAGACACGACTTATCGCCACTGGCAGCAGCCACTGGTAACAGGATTAGCAGAGCGAGGTAT
GTAGGCGGTGCTACAGAGTTCTTGAAGTGGTGGCCTAACTACGGCTACACTAGAAGAACAGTATTTGGTA
TCTGCGCTCTGCTGAAGCCAGTTACCTTCGGAAAAAGAGTTGGTAGCTCTTGATCCGGCAAACAAACCAC
CGCTGGTAGCGGTGGTTTTTTTGTTTGCAAGCAGCAGATTACGCGCAGAAAAAAAGGATCTCAAGAAGAT
CCTTTGATCTTTTCTACGGGGTCTGACGCTCAGTGGAACGAAAACTCACGTTAAGGGATTTTGGTCATGA
GATTATCAAAAAGGATCTTCACCTAGATCCTTTTAAATTAAAAATGAAGTTTTAAATCAATCTAAAGTAT
ATATGAGTAAACTTGGTCTGACAGTTACCAATGCTTAATCAGTGAGGCACCTATCTCAGCGATCTGTCTA
TTTCGTTCATCCATAGTTGCCTGACTCCCCGTCGTGTAGATAACTACGATACGGGAGGGCTTACCATCTG
GCCCCAGTGCTGCAATGATACCGCGGGATCCACGCTCACCGGCTCCAGATTTATCAGCAATAAACCAGCC
AGCCGGAAGGGCCGAGCGCAGAAGTGGTCCTGCAACTTTATCCGCCTCCATCCAGTCTATTAATTGTTGC
CGGGAAGCTAGAGTAAGTAGTTCGCCAGTTAATAGTTTGCGCAACGTTGTTGCCATTGCTACAGGCATCG
TGGTGTCACGCTCGTCGTTTGGTATGGCTTCATTCAGCTCCGGTTCCCAACGATCAAGGCGAGTTACATG
ATCCCCCATGTTGTGCAAAAAAGCGGTTAGCTCCTTCGGTCCTCCGATCGTTGTCAGAAGTAAGTTGGCC
GCAGTGTTATCACTCATGGTTATGGCAGCACTGCATAATTCTCTTACTGTCATGCCATCCGTAAGATGCT
TTTCTGTGACTGGTGAGTACTCAACCAAGTCATTCTGAGAATAGTGTATGCGGCGACCGAGTTGCTCTTG
CCCGGCGTCAATACGGGATAATACCGCGCCACATAGCAGAACTTTAAAAGTGCTCATCATTGGAAAACGT
TCTTCGGGGCGAAAACTCTCAAGGATCTTACCGCTGTTGAGATCCAGTTCGATGTAACCCACTCGTGCAC
CCAACTGATCTTCAGCATCTTTTACTTTCACCAGCGTTTCTGGGTGAGCAAAAACAGGAAGGCAAAATGC
CGCAAAAAAGGGAATAAGGGCGACACGGAAATGTTGAATACTCATACTCTTCCTTTTTCAATATTATTGA
AGCATTTATCAGGGTTATTGTCTCATGAGCGGATACATATTTGAATGTATTTAGAAAAATAAACAAATAG
GGGTTCCGCGCACATTTCCCCGAAAAGTGCCACCTGACGTCTAAGAAACCATTATTATCATGACATTAAC
CTATAAAAATAGGCGTATCACGAGGCCCTTTCGTC
